Addgene plasmid #12570: pMSCV-TAP
Purpose: (Empty Backbone)
Depositing lab: David Sabatini. Depositing organization: Whitehead Institute for Biomedical Research. Publication: mSin1 is necessary for Akt/PKB phosphorylation, and its isoforms define three distinct mTORC2s. Frias MA, Thoreen CC, Jaffe JD, Schroder W, Sculley T, Carr SA, Sabatini DM. Curr Biol. 2006 Sep 19;16(18):1865-70. doi: 10.1016/j.cub.2006.08.001. Epub 2006 Aug 17. PubMed 16919458.
Backbone
  Vector backbone: pMSCV-TAP
  Backbone manufacturer: Modified from Clontech's pMSCV
  Backbone size (bp): 6800
  Vector type: Mammalian Expression, Retroviral
  Selectable markers: Puromycin
Growth in bacteria
  Bacterial resistance: Ampicillin, 100 μg/mL
  Growth temperature: 37°C
  Growth strain: DH5alpha
  Copy number: High Copy
Gene/Insert
  Gene/Insert name: None
  Tag / fusion protein: TAP (N terminal on backbone)
  Cloning method: Restriction Enzyme
  Sequencing primers: 5′ MSCV primer
Resource information
  A portion of this plasmid was derived from a plasmid made by: TAP was PCR'd from pBSactTAP, a gift from Dr. Matthias Wilm (Heidelberg, Germany)
Terms and licenses: Academic/Nonprofit Terms; Industry Terms: Not Available to Industry
Depositor comments: A cDNA encoding the TAP tag was PCR-cloned from the plasmid pBSactTAP with the following primers: left primer 5' -GGACAATG ATCAGGCACCATGGCAGGCCTTGCGCAACACG-3' and right primer 5' -CCGGAATTCCCGGCGGCCGCGGGATCCATTCGCTCGAGGGAC CACCACCACCACCAAGTGCCCCGGAGGATGAG-3' . The PCR product was then cut with BclI/EcoRI and inserted into pMSCV-puro (Clontech) cut with BglII/EcoRI. See author's map for more information (Note that the NotI site is not precisely underlined in the author's map).
How to cite: pMSCV-TAP was a gift from David Sabatini (Addgene plasmid # 12570 ; http://n2t.net/addgene:12570 ; RRID:Addgene_12570)
