[The description below was written by a language model from this plasmid's Addgene catalogue record and pLannotate feature annotations shown in this document.]
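Description:
pMSCV-TAP is an empty retroviral expression backbone of about 6.8 kb, made by modifying Clontech's pMSCV-puro so that a gene of interest can be expressed in mammalian cells with an N-terminal tandem affinity purification (TAP) tag. In bacteria it is maintained as a high-copy plasmid through a ColE1/pUC-type origin and selected with ampicillin via the β-lactamase gene. The annotation also picks up short fragments of lacI, lacZα, TcR, rop, bom and env, together with a lac promoter/operator segment. These appear to be non-functional remnants of earlier cloning vectors rather than working parts.

The retroviral cassette is bounded by the 5' and 3' long terminal repeats of murine embryonic stem cell virus. It contains the MESV Ψ packaging signal and a truncated gag region lacking its start codon, which together allow the transcript to be packaged into virions when the viral proteins are supplied in trans by a packaging system. The 5' LTR drives expression of the TAP coding sequence, which was PCR-amplified from another plasmid and inserted by restriction cloning. It is annotated as two IgG-binding units of Staphylococcus aureus protein A followed by a calmodulin-binding peptide, the two modules that permit sequential affinity capture. Cloning sites downstream of the tag accept a cDNA in frame. No insert is present in this record. Further downstream, a mouse PGK promoter drives puromycin N-acetyltransferase, allowing selection of stably transduced cells. The associated publication concerns mTORC2 components, consistent with use of the vector to purify tagged proteins and their binding partners from stable cell lines.
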