Features (pLannotate 1.2.2; 21 found; start..end, strand, type, name):
      8..596     +  rep_origin     ori: high-copy-number ColE1/pMB1/pBR322/pUC origin of replication
    779..871     +  CDS            lacI (fragment): lac repressor; lacI; The lac repressor binds to the lac operator to inhibit transcription in E. coli. This inhibition can be relieved by adding lactose or isopropyl-β-D-thiogalactopyranoside (IPTG).
    884..905     +  protein_bind   CAP binding site: CAP binding activates transcription in the presence of cAMP. E. coli catabolite activator protein
    920..950     +  promoter       lac promoter: promoter for the E. coli lac operon
    958..974     +  protein_bind   lac operator: The lac repressor binds to the lac operator to inhibit transcription in E. coli. This inhibition can be relieved by adding lactose or isopropyl-β-D-thiogalactopyranoside (IPTG). lac repressor encoded by lacI
   1136..1650    -  LTR            3' LTR: 3' long terminal repeat from murine embryonic stem cell virus
   1750..2349    -  CDS            PuroR: puromycin N-acetyltransferase; pac from Streptomyces alboniger; confers resistance to puromycin
   2370..2869    -  promoter       PGK promoter: mouse phosphoglycerate kinase 1 promoter
   2926..2996    -  CDS            CBP (fragment): calmodulin-binding peptide derived from skeletal muscle myosin light chain kinase; binds calmodulin with nanomolar affinity in the presence of calcium
   3067..3237    -  CDS            ProtA: IgG-binding unit of Staphylococcus aureus protein A
   3241..3414    -  CDS            ProtA: IgG-binding unit of Staphylococcus aureus protein A
   3463..3879    -  CDS            gag (truncated): truncated Moloney murine leukemia virus (MMLV) gag gene lacking the start codon
   3946..4287    -  misc_feature   MESV Ψ: packaging signal of murine embryonic stem cell virus
   4351..4867    -  LTR            5' LTR: 5' long terminal repeat from murine embryonic stem cell virus
   4909..5007    -  CDS            env (fragment): murine leukemia virus gPr80 envelope polyprotein precursor; env; proteolytically cleaved into gp70SU and p15TM subunits
   5008..5209    +  CDS            TcR (fragment): tetracycline efflux protein; tet; confers resistance to tetracycline
   5209..5358    +  CDS            lacZα (fragment): LacZα fragment of β-galactosidase; lacZ fragment
   5364..5463    -  misc_feature   bom (fragment): basis of mobility region from pBR322
   5565..5600    -  CDS            rop (fragment): Rop protein, which maintains plasmids at low copy number; rop
   5695..5799    +  promoter       AmpR promoter: bla
   5800..6660    +  CDS            AmpR: β-lactamase; bla; confers resistance to ampicillin, carbenicillin, and related antibiotics
>Addgene plasmid #12570 | pMSCV-TAP | addgene full sequence | sequence record 219919 | Addgene NGS Result
GATCTTCTTGAGATCCTTTTTTTCTGCGCGTAATCTGCTGCTTGCAAACAAAAAAACCACCGCTACCAGC
GGTGGTTTGTTTGCCGGATCAAGAGCTACCAACTCTTTTTCCGAAGGTAACTGGCTTCAGCAGAGCGCAG
ATACCAAATACTGTTCTTCTAGTGTAGCCGTAGTTAGGCCACCACTTCAAGAACTCTGTAGCACCGCCTA
CATACCTCGCTCTGCTAATCCTGTTACCAGTGGCTGCTGCCAGTGGCGATAAGTCGTGTCTTACCGGGTT
GGACTCAAGACGATAGTTACCGGATAAGGCGCAGCGGTCGGGCTGAACGGGGGGTTCGTGCACACAGCCC
AGCTTGGAGCGAACGACCTACACCGAACTGAGATACCTACAGCGTGAGCTATGAGAAAGCGCCACGCTTC
CCGAAGGGAGAAAGGCGGACAGGTATCCGGTAAGCGGCAGGGTCGGAACAGGAGAGCGCACGAGGGAGCT
TCCAGGGGGAAACGCCTGGTATCTTTATAGTCCTGTCGGGTTTCGCCACCTCTGACTTGAGCGTCGATTT
TTGTGATGCTCGTCAGGGGGGCGGAGCCTATGGAAAAACGCCAGCAACGCGGCCTTTTTACGGTTCCTGG
CCTTTTGCTGGCCTTTTGCTCACATGTTCTTTCCTGCGTTATCCCCTGATTCTGTGGATAACCGTATTAC
CGCCTTTGAGTGAGCTGATACCGCTCGCCGCAGCCGAACGACCGAGCGCAGCGAGTCAGTGAGCGAGGAA
GCGGAAGAGCGCCCAATACGCAAACCGCCTCTCCCCGCGCGTTGGCCGATTCATTAATGCAGCTGGCACG
ACAGGTTTCCCGACTGGAAAGCGGGCAGTGAGCGCAACGCAATTAATGTGAGTTAGCTCACTCATTAGGC
ACCCCAGGCTTTACACTTTATGCTTCCGGCTCGTATGTTGTGTGGAATTGTGAGCGGATAACAATTTCAC
AATTCTCCCCAGCTCTTTCTGCGCTGTCCATAATGAACTATTTCAGGAGTATTGGAGTATGTGGATTCAA
AACAGTGGCTAATTGAGTCAGGATTACTTAATATTCGACTCCTACCCTCAGAATGTTGTTCTCCAACTTC
AAGAAACTGTTACCCATGAAAGACCCCCGCTGACGGGTAGTCAATCACTCAGAGGAGACCCTCCCAAGGA
ACAGCGAGACCACAAGTCGGATGCAACTGCAAGAGGGTTTATTGGATACACGGGTACCCGGGCGACGCAG
TCTATCGGAGGACTGGCGCGCCGAGTGAGGGGTTGTGGGCTCTTTTATTGAGCTCGGGGAGCAGAAGCGC
GCGAACAGAAGCGAGAAGCGAACTGATTGGTTAGTTCAAATAAGGCACAGGGTCATTTCAGGTCCTTGGG
GCACCCTGGAAACATCTGATGGTTCTCTAGAAACTGCTGAGGGCGGGACCGCATCTGGGGACCATCTGTT
CTTGGCCCTGAGCCGGGGCAGGAACTGCTTACCACAGATATCCTGTTTGGCCCATATTCTGCTGTCTCTC
TGTTCCTAACCTTGATCTGAACTTCTCTATTCTCAGTTATGTATTTTCCATGCCTTGCAAAATGGCGTTA
CTTAAGCTAGCTTGCCAAACCTACAGGTGGGGTCTTTCATTCCCCCCTTTTTCTGGAGACTAAATAAAAT
CTTTTATTTTATCGATGCATGGGGTCGTGCGCTCCTTTCGGTCGGGCGCTGCGGGTCGTGGGGCGGGCGT
CAGGCACCGGGCTTGCGGGTCATGCACCAGGTGCGCGGTCCTTCGGGCACCTCGACGTCGGCGGTGACGG
TGAAGCCGAGCCGCTCGTAGAAGGGGAGGTTGCGGGGCGCGGAGGTCTCCAGGAAGGCGGGCACCCCGGC
GCGCTCGGCCGCCTCCACTCCGGGGAGCACGACGGCGCTGCCCAGACCCTTGCCCTGGTGGTCGGGCGAG
ACGCCGACGGTGGCCAGGAACCACGCGGGCTCCTTGGGCCGGTGCGGCGCCAGGAGGCCTTCCATCTGTT
GCTGCGCGGCCAGCCGGGAACCGCTCAACTCGGCCATGCGCGGGCCGATCTCGGCGAACACCGCCCCCGC
TTCGACGCTCTCCGGCGTGGTCCAGACCGCCACCGCGGCGCCGTCGTCCGCGACCCACACCTTGCCGATG
TCGAGCCCGACGCGCGTGAGGAAGAGTTCTTGCAGCTCGGTGACCCGCTCGATGTGGCGGTCCGGATCGA
CGGTGTGGCGCGTGGCGGGGTAGTCGGCGAACGCGGCGGCGAGGGTGCGTACGGCCCTGGGGACGTCGTC
GCGGGTGGCGAGGCGCACCGTGGGCTTGTACTCGGTCATGGTAAGCTTGGGCTGCAGGTCGAAAGGCCCG
GAGATGAGGAAGAGGAGAACAGCGCGGCAGACGTGCGCTTTTGAAGCGTGCAGAATGCCGGGCCTCCGGA
GGACCTTCGGGCGCCCGCCCCGCCCCTGAGCCCGCCCCTGAGCCCGCCCCCGGACCCACCCCTTCCCAGC
CTCTGAGCCCAGAAAGCGAAGGAGCAAAGCTGCTATTGGCCGCTGCCCCAAAGGCCTACCCGCTTCCATT
GCTCAGCGGTGCTGTCCATCTGCACGAGACTAGTGAGACGTGCTACTTCCATTTGTCACGTCCTGCACGA
CGCGAGCTGCGGGGCGGGGGGGAACTTCCTGACTAGGGGAGGAGTAGAAGGTGGCGCGAAGGGGCCACCA
AAGAACGGAGCCGGTTGGCGCCTACCGGTGGATGTGGAATGTGTGCGAGGCCAGAGGCCACTTGTGTAGC
GCCAAGTGCCCAGCGGGGCTGCTAAAGCGCATGCTCCAGACTGCCTTGGGAAAAGCGCCTCCCCTACCCG
GTAGAATTCCCGGCGGCCGCGGGATCCATTCGCTCGAGGGACCACCACCACCACCAAGTGCCCCGGAGGA
TGAGATTTTCTTAAAGCGGTTGGCTGCTGAGACGGCTATGAAATTCTTTTTCCATCTTCTCTTTAGTTCA
CCTTGAAAATATAAATTTTCAGAAGCAGTTGTAGGTATATCACAATTCGCGTCTACTTTCGGCGCCTGAG
CATCATTTAGCTTTTTAGCTTCTGCTAAAAGGTTAGCGCTTTGGCTTGGGTCATCTTTTAAACTTTGGAT
GAAGGCGTTTCGTTGTTCTTCGTTTAAGTTAGGTAAATGTAAGATCTCATAGAACGCGTTTTGTTGTTCT
TTGTTGAATTTGTTGTCTACTTTCGGCGCCTGAGCATCATTTAGCTTTTTAGCTTCTGCTAAAAGGTTAG
CGCTTTGGCTTGGGTCATCTTTTAAACTTTGGATGAAGGCGTTTCGTTGTTCTTCGTTTAAGTTAGGTAA
ATGTAAGATCTCATAGAACGCGTTTTGTTGTTCTTTGTTGAATTTGTTGTCCACGGCTTCATCGTGTTGC
GCAAGGCCTGCCATGGTGCCTGATCTAATTCCGGCGCCTAGAGAAGGAGTGAGGGCTGGATAAAGGGAGG
ATCGAGGCGGGGTCGAACGAGGAGGTTCAAGGGGGAGAGACGGGGCGGATGGAGGAAGAGGAGGCGGAGG
CTTAGGGTGTACAAAGGGCTTGACCCAGGGAGGGGGGTCAAAAGCCAAGGCTTCCCAGGTCACGATGTAG
GGGACCTGGTCTGGGTGTCCATGCGGGCCAGGTGAAAAGACCTTGATCTTAACCTGGGTGATGAGGTCTC
GGTTAAAGGTGCCGTCTCGCGGCCATCCGACGTTAAAGGTTGGCCATTCTGCAGAGCAGAAGGTAACCCA
ACGTCTCTTCTTGACATCTACCGACTGGTTGTGAGCGATCCGCTCGACATCTTTCCAGTGACCTAAGGTC
AAACTTAAGGGAGTGGTAACAGTCTGGCCCTAATTTTCAGACAAATACAGAAACACAGTCAGACAGAGAC
AACACAGAACGATGCTGCAGCGCTGCAGCAGACAAGACGCGCGGCTTCGGTTCCAAACCGAAAGCAAAAA
TTCAGACGGAGGCGGGAACTGTTTTAGGTTCTCGTCTCCTACCAGAACCACATATCCTGACGGGGTCGGA
TTCCACATCGACTCCCTTCCTCAGGTCGGGCCACAAAAACGGCCCCCAAAGTCCCTGGGACGTCTCCCAG
GGTTGCGGCCGGGTGTTCAGAACTCGTCAGTTCCACCACGGGTCCGCCAGATACAGAGCTAGTTAGCTAA
CTAGTACAGACGCAGGCGCAAACATTAGATGCCGGCACAAACACGCACAAAGACAGAGACAGACACGAAA
CGACCGCTGGCCAGCTTACCTCCCGGCGGGGGGGTCGGTGGTCCCTGGGCAGGGGTCTCCAAATCTCGGT
GGAACCTCCAAATGAAAGACCCCCGAGGTGGGCAGTCAATCAATCTGAGGAGACCCTCCCAAGGATCAGC
GAGTCCACGATTCGGATGCAAACAGCAAGAGGCTTTATTGGGAATACGGGTACCCGGGCGACGCAGTCTA
TCGGAGGACTGGCGCGCCGAGTGAGGGGTTGTGGGCTCTTTTATTGAGCTCGGGGAGCAGAAGCGCGCGA
ACAGAAGCGAGAAGCGAACTGATTGGTTAGTTCAAATAAGGCACAGGGTCATTTCAGGTCCTTGGGGCAC
CCTGGAAACATCTGATGGTTCTCTAGAAACTGCTGAGGGCGGGACCGCATCTGGGGACCATCTGTTCTTG
GCCCTGAGCCGGGGCAGGAACTGCTTACCACAGATATCCTGTTTGGCCCATATTCTGCTGTCTCTCTGTT
CCTAACCTTGATCTGAACTTCTCTATTCTCAGTTATGTATTTTCCATGCCTTGCAAAATGGCGTTACTTA
AGCTAGCTTGCCAAACCTACAGGTGGGGTCTTTCATTCCCCCCTTTTTCTGGAGACTAAATAAAATCTTT
TATTTTATCTATGGCTCGTACTCTATAGGCTTCAGCTGGTGATATTGTTGAGTCAAAACTAGAGCCTGGA
CCACTGATATCCTGTCTTTAACAAATTGGACTAATCGCCTCTACGCCGGACGCATCGTGGCCGGCATCAC
CGGCGCCACAGGTGCGGTTGCTGGCGCCTATATCGCCGACATCACCGATGGGGAAGATCGGGCTCGCCAC
TTCGGGCTCATGAGCGCTTGTTTCGGCGTGGGTATGGTGGCAGGCCCCGTGGCCGGGGGACTGTTGGGCG
CCATCTCCTTGCATGCACCATTCCTTGCGCCGTCGTTTTACAACGTCGTGACTGGGAAAACCCTGGCGTT
ACCCAACTTAATCGCCTTGCAGCACATCCCCCTTTCGCCAGCTGGCGTAATAGCGAAGAGGCCCGCACCG
ATCGCCCTTCCCAACAGTTGCGCAGCCTGAATGGCGAATGGCGCCTGATGCGGTATTTTCTCCTTACGCA
TCTGTGCGGTATTTCACACCGCATATGGTGCACTCTCAGTACAATCTGCTCTGATGCCGCATAGTTAAGC
CAGCCCCGACACCCGCCAACACCCGCTGACGCGCCCTGACGGGCTTGTCTGCTCCCGGCATCCGCTTACA
GACAAGCTGTGACCGTCTCCGGGAGCTGCATGTGTCAGAGGTTTTCACCGTCATCACCGAAACGCGCGAG
ACGAAAGGGCCTCGTGATACGCCTATTTTTATAGGTTAATGTCATGATAATAATGGTTTCTTAGACGTCA
GGTGGCACTTTTCGGGGAAATGTGCGCGGAACCCCTATTTGTTTATTTTTCTAAATACATTCAAATATGT
ATCCGCTCATGAGACAATAACCCTGATAAATGCTTCAATAATATTGAAAAAGGAAGAGTATGAGTATTCA
ACATTTCCGTGTCGCCCTTATTCCCTTTTTTGCGGCATTTTGCCTTCCTGTTTTTGCTCACCCAGAAACG
CTGGTGAAAGTAAAAGATGCTGAAGATCAGTTGGGTGCACGAGTGGGTTACATCGAACTGGATCTCAACA
GCGGTAAGATCCTTGAGAGTTTTCGCCCCGAAGAACGTTTTCCAATGATGAGCACTTTTAAAGTTCTGCT
ATGTGGCGCGGTATTATCCCGTATTGACGCCGGGCAAGAGCAACTCGGTCGCCGCATACACTATTCTCAG
AATGACTTGGTTGAGTACTCACCAGTCACAGAAAAGCATCTTACGGATGGCATGACAGTAAGAGAATTAT
GCAGTGCTGCCATAACCATGAGTGATAACACTGCGGCCAACTTACTTCTGACAACGATCGGAGGACCGAA
GGAGCTAACCGCTTTTTTGCACAACATGGGGGATCATGTAACTCGCCTTGATCGTTGGGAACCGGAGCTG
AATGAAGCCATACCAAACGACGAGCGTGACACCACGATGCCTGTAGCAATGGCAACAACGTTGCGCAAAC
TATTAACTGGCGAACTACTTACTCTAGCTTCCCGGCAACAATTAATAGACTGGATGGAGGCGGATAAAGT
TGCAGGACCACTTCTGCGCTCGGCCCTTCCGGCTGGCTGGTTTATTGCTGATAAATCTGGAGCCGGTGAG
CGTGGGTCTCGCGGTATCATTGCAGCACTGGGGCCAGATGGTAAGCCCTCCCGTATCGTAGTTATCTACA
CGACGGGGAGTCAGGCAACTATGGATGAACGAAATAGACAGATCGCTGAGATAGGTGCCTCACTGATTAA
GCATTGGTAACTGTCAGACCAAGTTTACTCATATATACTTTAGATTGATTTAAAACTTCATTTTTAATTT
AAAAGGATCTAGGTGAAGATCCTTTTTGATAATCTCATGACCAAAATCCCTTAACGTGAGTTTTCGTTCC
ACTGAGCGTCAGACCCCGTAGAAAAGATCAAAG
