>Addgene plasmid #12570 | pMSCV-TAP | addgene partial sequence | sequence record 70438 | MSCV_C_rev2 5'-ggccagaggccacttgtgtagcgcc-3'
CCCAGCGGGGCTGCTAAAGCGCATGCTCCAGACTGCCTTGGGAAAAGCGCCTCCCCTACCCGGTAGAATT
CCCGGCGGCCGCGGGATCCATTCGCTCGAGGGACCACCACCACCACCAAGTGCCCCGGAGGATGAGATTT
TCTTAAAGCGGTTGGCTGCTGAGACGGCTATGAAATTCTTTTTCCATCTTCTCTTTAGTTCACCTTGAAA
ATATAAATTTTCAGAAGCAGTTGTAGGTATATCACAATTCGCGTCTACTTTCGGCGCCTGAGCATCATTT
AGCTTTTTAGCTTCTGCTAAAAGGTTAGCGCTTTGGCTTGGGTCATCTTTTAAACTTTGGATGAAGGCGT
TTCGTTGTTCTTCGTTTAAGTTAGGTAAATGTAAGATCTCATAGAACGCGTTTTGTTGTTCTTTGTTGAA
TTTGTTGTCTACTTTCGGCGCCTGAGCATCATTTAGCTTTTTAGCTTCTGCTAAAAGGTTAGCGCTTTGG
CTTGGGTCATCTTTTAAACTTTGGATGAAGGCGTTTCGTTGTTCTTCGTTTAAGTTAGGTAAATGTAAGA
TCTCATAGAACGCGTTTTGTTGTTCTTTGTTGAATTTGTTGTCCACGGCTTCATCGTGTTGCGCAAGGCC
TGCCATGGTGCCTGATCTAATTCCGGCGCCTAGAGAAGGAGTGAGGGCTGGATAAAGGGAGGATCGAGGC
GGGGTCGAACGAGGAGGTTCAAGGGGGAGAGACGGGGCGGATGGAGGAAGAGGAGGCGGAGGCTTAGGGT
GTACAAAGGGCTTGACCCAGGGAGGGGGGTCAAAAGCCAAGGCTTCCCAGGTCACGATGTAGGGGACCTG
GTCTGGGTGTCCATGCGGGCCAGGTGAAAAGACCTTGATCTTAACCTGGGTGATGAGGTCTCGGTTAAAG
GTGCCGTCTCGCGGCCATCCGACGTTAAAGGTTGGCCATTCTGCAGAGCAGAAGGTAACCCAACGTCTCT
TCTTGACATCTACCGACTGGTTGTGAGCGATCCGCTCGACATCTTTCCAGTGACCTAAGGTCAAACTTAA
GGGAGTGGTAACAGTCTGGCCCTAATTTT
